Addgene plasmid #66467: OXTR-Tango
Purpose: Expression of G protein-coupled receptors for PRESTO-Tango: parallel receptorome expression and screening via transcriptional output, with transcriptional activation following arrestin translocation
Depositing lab: Bryan Roth. Depositing organization: University of North Carolina at Chapel Hill. Publication: PRESTO-Tango as an open-source resource for interrogation of the druggable human GPCRome. Kroeze WK, Sassano MF, Huang XP, Lansu K, McCorvy JD, Giguere PM, Sciaky N, Roth BL. Nat Struct Mol Biol. 2015 May;22(5):362-9. doi: 10.1038/nsmb.3014. Epub 2015 Apr 20. PubMed 25895059.
Backbone
  Vector backbone: empty Tango
  Backbone size w/o insert (bp): 6632
  Vector type: Mammalian Expression
  Selectable markers: Neomycin (select with G418)
Growth in bacteria
  Bacterial resistance: Ampicillin, 100 μg/mL
  Growth temperature: 37°C
  Growth strain: DH5alpha
  Copy number: High Copy
Gene/Insert
  Gene/Insert name: OXTR
  Species: H. sapiens (human)
  Insert size (bp): 1167
  Entrez Gene: OXTR (a.k.a. OT-R, OTR)
  Promoter: CMV
  Tag / fusion protein: FLAG (N terminal on backbone)
  Cloning method: Restriction Enzyme; 5′ cloning site NotI (not destroyed); 3′ cloning site XhoI (unknown if destroyed)
  Sequencing primers: 5′ CMV-F; 3′ Tet-R
Terms and licenses: Academic/Nonprofit Terms; Industry Terms: Not Available to Industry
Depositor comments: Please note: Most of the PRESTO-Tango vectors do not contain the XhoI cut site downstream of the tTA sequence and instead carry an XbaI site. If you need to perform an XhoI digest we recommend sequencing with a forward primer at the C-terminus of tTA to determine which of the two sites is present. Suggested primer: 5-gagctccacttagacggcgagg-3. Original backbone was pcDNA3.1(+). These plasmids were generated as part of the Illuminating the Druggable Genome (IDG) program sponsored by the NIH Common Fund. The goal of this program is to identify, gather, and distribute information and resources for proteins that currently are not well-studied yet belong to commonly drug-targeted protein families: protein kinases, non-olfactory G-protein coupled receptors (GPCRs), and ion channels. The IDG program is designed to develop fundamental research tools for understudied proteins, elucidate their function, and disseminate the IDG-related resources and data to the greater scientific community.
How to cite: OXTR-Tango was a gift from Bryan Roth (Addgene plasmid # 66467 ; http://n2t.net/addgene:66467 ; RRID:Addgene_66467)
