[The description below was written by a language model from this plasmid's Addgene catalogue record and the feature table of its GenBank file.]
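Description:
OXTR-Tango is a mammalian expression plasmid from the PRESTO-Tango collection, a set of G protein-coupled receptor constructs built for parallel screening of receptor activation through a transcriptional readout. It carries the human oxytocin receptor gene (OXTR, an insert of about 1.2 kb) cloned into the "empty Tango" backbone, which derives from pcDNA3.1(+) and is about 6.6 kb without the insert. Expression is driven by the CMV promoter, and the backbone supplies an N-terminal FLAG tag, which is useful for detecting the receptor. The plasmid is maintained at high copy in E. coli under ampicillin selection, and a neomycin resistance marker allows G418 selection in mammalian cells.

The record describes the assay principle as transcriptional activation following arrestin translocation. The depositor comments place a tTA (tetracycline transactivator) sequence downstream of the receptor, consistent with the Tango design in which agonist-induced arrestin recruitment to the receptor fusion leads to release of the transactivator, which then drives a reporter gene. The other components of the fusion and the reporter system are not itemised in the record. The insert was placed between NotI and a 3′ site listed as XhoI, but the depositor notes that most vectors in this series carry XbaI rather than XhoI downstream of tTA, so the site present should be confirmed by sequencing.

The held GenBank record spans only 1167 bp, matching the stated insert size, and has no annotated features beyond the source line, so it gives no independent confirmation of the backbone elements. The plasmid was generated under an NIH programme that develops tools for understudied druggable proteins.
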