LOCUS       Exported 1167 bp ds-DNA linear SYN 19-MAY-2021
DEFINITION  Expression of G protein-coupled receptors for PRESTO-Tango: parallel
            receptorome expression and screening via transcriptional output,
            with transcriptional activation following arrestin translocation.
ACCESSION   .
VERSION     .
KEYWORDS    OXTR-Tango
SOURCE      synthetic DNA construct
  ORGANISM  synthetic DNA construct
REFERENCE   1 (bases 1 to 1167)
  AUTHORS   Kroeze WK, Sassano MF, Huang XP, Lansu K, McCorvy JD, Giguere PM,
            Sciaky N, Roth BL
  TITLE     PRESTO-Tango as an open-source resource for interrogation of the
            druggable human GPCRome.
  JOURNAL   Nat Struct Mol Biol. 2015 May;22(5):362-9. doi: 10.1038/nsmb.3014.
            Epub 2015 Apr 20.
  PUBMED    25895059
REFERENCE   2 (bases 1 to 1167)
  AUTHORS   .
  TITLE     Direct Submission
  JOURNAL   Exported May 19, 2021 from SnapGene Server 1.1.58
            http://www.snapgene.com
FEATURES             Location/Qualifiers
     source          1..1167
                     /organism="synthetic DNA construct"
                     /mol_type="other DNA"
ORIGIN
        1 atggaagggg cccttgccgc caattggtct gccgaggcgg cgaacgctag tgcggccccc
       61 cctggcgcgg aaggtaaccg aacggcaggc ccacctagga gaaatgaagc tttggcgaga
      121 gtggaggtgg ccgtcctctg ccttattctg ctgttggcct tgtccggaaa cgcttgtgtg
      181 ctgctcgcgc tccgcacgac ccggcagaag cactccagac tgtttttttt tatgaagcac
      241 cttagcatcg ctgacctcgt cgttgcggta ttccaggtgc tgccccaact gctgtgggat
      301 atcacattca ggttttacgg cccagacttg ctctgtagac ttgtcaagta cctccaggtt
      361 gtcggaatgt tcgcgtccac atacctcctt cttttgatgt cactggaccg atgtctggca
      421 atatgtcagc cccttaggag cctgcggaga agaacggaca ggctcgctgt actcgctaca
      481 tggctcggct gtcttgtggc atccgcacct caggttcata tcttttcact cagagaagtg
      541 gcagatggcg tgtttgactg ttgggccgta ttcattcagc catggggacc caaggcgtat
      601 atcacctgga tcacgttggc tgtgtatatc gttcctgtta tcgtgttggc cgcttgctac
      661 ggcctcatct cattcaaaat ttggcagaac ctccgcttga aaacagctgc cgctgctgct
      721 gcagaagctc cagaaggcgc ggcagctggc gacggtggac gggttgcact cgccagggtc
      781 agtagcgtta agctcatcag caaggcaaag atccggactg ttaaaatgac ctttattatt
      841 gtgcttgctt ttattgtgtg ttggactccc ttcttctttg tacagatgtg gagcgtgtgg
      901 gacgctaacg cccccaagga ggcgagcgcg ttcattatag tgatgttgct cgcgtccctg
      961 aattcctgtt gtaacccgtg gatctacatg ctgtttactg gccacctctt tcacgaactt
     1021 gtgcaacggt ttctctgctg cagcgcttct tatctgaagg gccggcgcct tggcgagacg
     1081 agcgcctcca agaagagcaa ttcttctagc tttgtgctca gtcacaggtc ctcttcccag
     1141 cgcagttgtt ctcagccaag cacagca
//
