>Addgene plasmid #66467 | OXTR-Tango | depositor partial sequence | sequence record 113547 | empty Tango
GACGGATCGGGAGATCTCCCGATCCCCTATGGTGCACTCTCAGTACAATCTGCTCTGATGCCGCATAGTT
AAGCCAGTATCTGCTCCCTGCTTGTGTGTTGGAGGTCGCTGAGTAGTGCGCGAGCAAAATTTAAGCTACA
ACAAGGCAAGGCTTGACCGACAATTGCATGAAGAATCTGCTTAGGGTTAGGCGTTTTGCGCTGCTTCGCG
ATGTACGGGCCAGATATACGCGTTGACATTGATTATTGACTAGTTATTAATAGTAATCAATTACGGGGTC
ATTAGTTCATAGCCCATATATGGAGTTCCGCGTTACATAACTTACGGTAAATGGCCCGCCTGGCTGACCG
CCCAACGACCCCCGCCCATTGACGTCAATAATGACGTATGTTCCCATAGTAACGCCAATAGGGACTTTCC
ATTGACGTCAATGGGTGGAGTATTTACGGTAAACTGCCCACTTGGCAGTACATCAAGTGTATCATATGCC
AAGTACGCCCCCTATTGACGTCAATGACGGTAAATGGCCCGCCTGGCATTATGCCCAGTACATGACCTTA
TGGGACTTTCCTACTTGGCAGTACATCTACGTATTAGTCATCGCTATTACCATGGTGATGCGGTTTTGGC
AGTACATCAATGGGCGTGGATAGCGGTTTGACTCACGGGGATTTCCAAGTCTCCACCCCATTGACGTCAA
TGGGAGTTTGTTTTGGCACCAAAATCAACGGGACTTTCCAAAATGTCGTAACAACTCCGCCCCATTGACG
CAAATGGGCGGTAGGCGTGTACGGTGGGAGGTCTATATAAGCAGAGCTCTCTGGCTAACTAGAGAACCCA
CTGCTTACTGGCTTATCGAAATTAATACGACTCACTATAGGGAGACCCAAGCTGGCTAGCGTTTAAACTT
AAGCTTGGTACCGAGCTCGGATCCACTAGTCCAGTGTGGTGGAATTCTGCAGATATCCAGCACAGTGGCG
GCCGCGCCACCATGAAGACGATCATCGCCCTGAGCTACATCTTCTGCCTGGTATTCGCCGACTACAAGGA
CGATGATGACGCCAGCATCGATACCGGTGGACGCACCCCACCCAGCCTGGGTCCCCAAGATGAGTCCTGC
ACCACCGCCAGCTCCTCCCTGGCCAAGGACACTTCATCGACCGGTGAGAACCTGTACTTCCAGCTAAGAT
TAGATAAAAGTAAAGTGATTAACAGCGCATTAGAGCTGCTTAATGAGGTCGGAATCGAAGGTTTAACAAC
CCGTAAACTCGCCCAGAAGCTAGGTGTAGAGCAGCCTACATTGTATTGGCATGTAAAAAATAAGCGGGCT
TTGCTCGACGCCTTAGCCATTGAGATGTTAGATAGGCACCATACTCACTTTTGCCCTTTAGAAGGGGAAA
GCTGGCAAGATTTTTTACGTAATAACGCTAAAAGTTTTAGATGTGCTTTACTAAGTCATCGCGATGGAGC
AAAAGTACATTTAGGTACACGGCCTACAGAAAAACAGTATGAAACTCTCGAAAATCAATTAGCCTTTTTA
TGCCAACAAGGTTTTTCACTAGAGAATGCATTATATGCACTCAGCGCTGTGGGGCATTTTACTTTAGGTT
GCGTATTGGAAGATCAAGAGCATCAAGTCGCTAAAGAAGAAAGGGAAACACCTACTACTGATAGTATGCC
GCCATTATTACGACAAGCTATCGAATTATTTGATCACCAAGGTGCAGAGCCAGCCTTCTTATTCGGCCTT
GAATTGATCATATGCGGATTAGAAAAACAACTTAAATGTGAAAGTGGGTCCGCGTACAGCCGCGCGCGTA
CGAAAAACAATTACGGGTCTACCATCGAGGGCCTGCTCGATCTCCCGGACGACGACGCCCCCGAAGAGGC
GGGGCTGGCGGCTCCGCGCCTGTCCTTTCTCCCCGCGGGACACACGCGCAGACTGTCGACGGCCCCCCCG
ACCGATGTCAGCCTGGGGGACGAGCTCCACTTAGACGGCGAGGACGTGGCGATGGCGCATGCCGACGCGC
TAGACGATTTCGATCTGGACATGTTGGGGGACGGGGATTCCCCGGGTCCGGGATTTACCCCCCACGACTC
CGCCCCCTACGGCGCTCTGGATATGGCCGACTTCGAGTTTGAGCAGATGTTTACCGATGCCCTTGGAATT
GACGAGTACGGTGGGTAGCTCGAGTCTAGAGGGCCCGTTTAAACCCGCTGATCAGCCTCGACTGTGCCTT
CTAGTTGCCAGCCATCTGTTGTTTGCCCCTCCCCCGTGCCTTCCTTGACCCTGGAAGGTGCCACTCCCAC
TGTCCTTTCCTAATAAAATGAGGAAATTGCATCGCATTGTCTGAGTAGGTGTCATTCTATTCTGGGGGGT
GGGGTGGGGCAGGACAGCAAGGGGGAGGATTGGGAAGACAATAGCAGGCATGCTGGGGATGCGGTGGGCT
CTATGGCTTCTGAGGCGGAAAGAACCAGCTGGGGCTCTAGGGGGTATCCCC
[124 nt withheld, positions 2502-2625]
C
[91 nt withheld, positions 2627-2717]
A
[49 nt withheld, positions 2719-2767]
CCTTTGACGTTGGAGTCCACGTTCTTT
[37 nt withheld, positions 2795-2831]
ACCCTATCTCGGTCTATTCTTTTGATTTATAAGGGATTTTGCCGATTTCGGCCTATTGGTTAAAAAATGA
GCTGATTTAACAAAAATTTAACGCGAATTAATTCTGTGGAATGTGTGTCAGTTAGGGTGTGGAAAGTCCC
CAGGCTCCCCAGCAGGCAGAAGTATGCAAAGCATGCATCTCAATTAGTCAGCAACCAGGTGTGGAAAGTC
CCCAGGCTCCCCAGCAGGCAGAAGTATGCAAAGCATGCATCTCAATTAGTCAGCAACCATAGTCCCGCCC
CTAACTCCGCCCATCCCGCCCCTAACTCCGCCCAGTTCCGCCCATTCTCCGCCCCATGGCTGACTAATTT
TTTTTATTTATGCAGAGGCCGAGGCCGCCTCTGCCTCTGAGCTATTCCAGAAGTAGTGAGGAGGCTTTTT
TGGAGGCCTAGGCTTTTGCAAAAAGCTCCCGGGAGCTTGTATATCCATTTTCGGATCTGATCAAGAGACA
GGATGAGGATCGTTTCGCATGATTGAACAAGATGGATTGCACGCAGGTTCTCCGGCCGCTTGGGTGGAGA
GGCTATTCGGCTATGACTGGGCACAACAGACAATCGGCTGCTCTGATGCCGCCGTGTTCCGGCTGTCAGC
GCAGGGGCGCCCGGTTCTTTTTGTCAAGACCGACCTGTCCGGTGCCCTGAATGAACTGCAGGACGAGGCA
GCGCGGCTATCGTGGCTGGCCACGACGGGCGTTCCTTGCGCAGCTGTGCTCGACGTTGTCACTGAAGCGG
GAAGGGACTGGCTGCTATTGGGCGAAGTGCCGGGGCAGGATCTCCTGTCATCTCACCTTGCTCCTGCCGA
GAAAGTATCCATCATGGCTGATGCAATGCGGCGGCTGCATACGCTTGATCCGGCTACCTGCCCATTCGAC
CACCAAGCGAAACATCGCATCGAGCGAGCACGTACTCGGATGGAAGCCGGTCTTGTCGATCAGGATGATC
TGGACGAAGAGCATCAGGGGCTCGCGCCAGCCGAACTGTTCGCCAGGCTCAAGGCGCGCATGCCCGACGG
CGAGGATCTCGTCGTGACCCATGGCGATGCCTGCTTGCCGAATATCATGGTGGAAAATGGCCGCTTTTCT
GGATTCATCGACTGTGGCCGGCTGGGTGTGGCGGACCGCTATCAGGACATAGCGTTGGCTACCCGTGATA
TTGCTGAAGAGCTTGGCGGCGAATGGGCTGACCGCTTCCTCGTGCTTTACGGTATCGCCGCTCCCGATTC
GCAGCGCATCGCCTTCTATCGCCTTCTTGACGAGTTCTTCTGAGCGGGACTCTGGGGTTCGAAATGACCG
ACCAAGCGACGCCCAACCTGCCATCACGAGATTTCGATTCCACCGCCGCCTTCTATGAAAGGTTGGGCTT
CGGAATCGTTTTCCGGGACGCCGGCTGGATGATCCTCCAGCGCGGGGATCTCATGCTGGAGTTCTTCGCC
CACCCCAACTTGTTTATTGCAGCTTATAATGGTTACAAATAAAGCAATAGCATCACAAATTTCACAAATA
AAGCATTTTTTTCACTGCATTCTAGTTGTGGTTTGTCCAAACTCATCAATGTATCTTATCATGTCTGTAT
ACCGTCGACCTCTAGCTAGAGCTTGGCGTAATCATGGTCATAGCTGTTTCCTGTGTGAAATTGTTATCCG
CTCACAATTCCACACAACATACGAGCCGGAAGCATAAAGTGTAAAGCCTGGGGTGCCTAATGAGTGAGCT
AACTCACATTAATTGCGTTGCGCTCACTGCCCGCTTTCCAGTCGGGAAACCTGTCGTGCCAGCTGCATTA
ATGAATCGGCCAACGCGCGGGGAGAGGCGGTTTGCGTATTGGGCGCTCTTCCGCTTCCTCGCTCACTGAC
TCGCTGCGCTCGGTCGTTCGGCTGCGGCGAGCGGTATCAGCTCACTCAAAGGCGGTAATACGGTTATCCA
CAGAATCAGGGGATAACGCAGGAAAGAACATGTGAGCAAAAGGCCAGCAAAAGGCCAGGAACCGTAAAAA
GGCCGCGTTGCTGGCGTTTTTCCATAGGCTCCGCCCCCCTGACGAGCATCACAAAAATCGACGCTCAAGT
CAGAGGTGGCGAAACCCGACAGGACTATAAAGATACCAGGCGTTTCCCCCTGGAAGCTCCCTCGTGCGCT
CTCCTGTTCCGACCCTGCCGCTTACCGGATACCTGTCCGCCTTTCTCCCTTCGGGAAGCGTGGCGCTTTC
TCATAGCTCACGCTGTAGGTATCTCAGTTCGGTGTAGGTCGTTCGCTCCAAGCTGGGCTGTGTGCACGAA
CCCCCCGTTCAGCCCGACCGCTGCGCCTTATCCGGTAACTATCGTCTTGAGTCCAACCCGGTAAGACACG
ACTTATCGCCACTGGCAGCAGCCACTGGTAACAGGATTAGCAGAGCGAGGTATGTAGGCGGTGCTACAGA
GTTCTTGAAGTGGTGGCCTAACTACGGCTACACTAGAAGAACAGTATTTGGTATCTGCGCTCTGCTGAAG
CCAGTTACCTTCGGAAAAAGAGTTGGTAGCTCTTGATCCGGCAAACAAACCACCGCTGGTAGCGGTTTTT
TTGTTTGCAAGCAGCAGATTACGCGCAGAAAAAAAGGATCTCAAGAAGATCCTTTGATCTTTTCTACGGG
GTCTGACGCTCAGTGGAACGAAAACTCACGTTAAGGGATTTTGGTCATGAGATTATCAAAAAGGATCTTC
ACCTAGATCCTTTTAAATTAAAAATGAAGTTTTAAATCAATCTAAAGTATATATGAGTAAACTTGGTCTG
ACAGTTACCAATGCTTAATCAGTGAGGCACCTATCTCAGCGATCTGTCTATTTCGTTCATCCATAGTTGC
CTGACTCCCCGTCGTGTAGATAACTACGATACGGGAGGGCTTACCATCTGGCCCCAGTGCTGCAATGATA
CCGCGAGACCCACGCTCACCGGCTCCAGATTTATCAGCAATAAACCAGCCAGCCGGAAGGGCCGAGCGCA
GAAGTGGTCCTGCAACTTTATCCGCCTCCATCCAGTCTATTAATTGTTGCCGGGAAGCTAGAGTAAGTAG
TTCGCCAGTTAATAGTTTGCGCAACGTTGTTGCCATTGCTACAGGCATCGTGGTGTCACGCTCGTCGTTT
GGTATGGCTTCATTCAGCTCCGGTTCCCAACGATCAAGGCGAGTTACATGATCCCCCATGTTGTGCAAAA
AAGCGGTTAGCTCCTTCGGTCCTCCGATCGTTGTCAGAAGTAAGTTGGCCGCAGTGTTATCACTCATGGT
TATGGCAGCACTGCATAATTCTCTTACTGTCATGCCATCCGTAAGATGCTTTTCTGTGACTGGTGAGTAC
TCAACCAAGTCATTCTGAGAATAGTGTATGCGGCGACCGAGTTGCTCTTGCCCGGCGTCAATACGGGATA
ATACCGCGCCACATAGCAGAACTTTAAAAGTGCTCATCATTGGAAAACGTTCTTCGGGGCGAAAACTCTC
AAGGATCTTACCGCTGTTGAGATCCAGTTCGATGTAACCCACTCGTGCACCCAACTGATCTTCAGCATCT
TTTACTTTCACCAGCGTTTCTGGGTGAGCAAAAACAGGAAGGCAAAATGCCGCAAAAAAGGGAATAAGGG
CGACACGGAAATGTTGAATACTCATACTCTTCCTTTTTCAATATTATTGAAGCATTTATCAGGGTTATTG
TCTCATGAGCGGATACATATTTGAATGTATTTAGAAAAATAAACAAATAGGGGTTCCGCGCACATTTCCC
CGAAAAGTGCCACCTGACGTC
