>Addgene plasmid #66467 | OXTR-Tango | addgene partial sequence | sequence record 120306 | CMV-F 5'-CGCAAATGGGCGGTAGGCGTG-3'
GCTCTCTGGCTAACTAGAGAACCCACTGCTTACTGGCTTATCGAAATTAATACGACTCACTATAGGGAGA
CCCAAGCTGGCTAGCGTTTAAACTTAAGCTTGGTACCGAGCTCGGATCCACTAGTCCAGTGTGGTGGAAT
TCTGCAGATATCCAGCACAGTGGCGGCCGCGCCACCATGAAGACGATCATCGCCCTGAGCTACATCTTCT
GCCTGGTATTCGCCGACTACAAGGACGATGATGACGCCAGCATCGATATGGAAGGGGCCCTTGCCGCCAA
TTGGTCTGCCGAGGCGGCGAACGCTAGTGCGGCCCCCCCTGGCGCGGAAGGTAACCGAACGGCAGGCCCA
CCTAGGAGAAATGAAGCTTTGGCGAGAGTGGAGGTGGCCGTCCTCTGCCTTATTCTGCTGTTGGCCTTGT
CCGGAAACGCTTGTGTGCTGCTCGCGCTCCGCACGACCCGGCAGAAGCACTCCAGACTGTTTTTTTTTAT
GAAGCACCTTAGCATCGCTGACCTCGTCGTTGCGGTATTCCAGGTGCTGCCCCAACTGCTGTGGGATATC
ACATTCAGGTTTTACGGCCCAGACTTGCTCTGTAGACTTGTCAAGTACCTCCAGGTTGTCGGAATGTTCG
CGTCCACATACCTCCTTCTTTTGATGTCACTGGACCGATGTCTGGCAATATGTCAGCCCCTTAGGAGCCT
GCGGAGAAGAACGGACAGGCTCGCTGTACTCGCTACATGGCTCGGCTGTCTTGTGGCATCCGCACCTCAG
GTTCATATCTTTTCACTCAGAGAAGTGGCAGATGGCGTGTTTGACTGTTGGGCCGTATTCATTCAGCCAT
GGGGACCCAAGGCGTATATCACCTGGATCACGTTGGCTGTGTATATCGTTCCTGTTAACCG
