>Addgene plasmid #66467 | OXTR-Tango | addgene partial sequence | sequence record 120307 | Tet-R 5'-GGCGAGTTTACGGGTTGTTA-3'
GCTCTAATGCGCTGTTAATCACTTTACTTTTATCTAATCTTAGCTGGAAGTACAGGTTCTCACCGGTCGA
TGAAGTGTCCTTGGCCAGGGAGGAGCTGGCGGTGGTGCAGGACTCATCTTGGGGACCCAGGCTGGGTGGG
GTGCGTCCACCGGTATCGATTGCTGTGCTTGGCTGAGAACAACTGCGCTGGGAAGAGGACCTGTGACTGA
GCACAAAGCTAGAAGAATTGCTCTTCTTGGAGGCGCTCGTCTCGCCAAGGCGCCGGCCCTTCAGATAAGA
AGCGCTGCAGCAGAGAAACCGTTGCACAAGTTCGTGAAAGAGGTGGCCAGTAAACAGCATGTAGATCCAC
GGGTTACAACAGGAATTCAGGGACGCGAGCAACATCACTATAATGAACGCGCTCGCCTCCTTGGGGGCGT
TAGCGTCCCACACGCTCCACATCTGTACAAAGAAGAAGGGAGTCCAACACACAATAAAAGCAAGCACAAT
AATAAAGGTCATTTTAACAGTCCGGATCTTTGCCTTGCTGATGAGCTTAACGCTACTGACCCTGGCGAGT
GCAACCCGTCCACCGTCGCCAGCTGCCGCGCCTTCTGGAGCTTCTGCAGCAGCAGCGGCAGCTGTTTTCA
AGCGGAGGTTCTGCCAAATTTTGAATGAGATGAGGCCGTAGCAAGCGGCCAACACGATAACAGGAACGAT
ATACACAGCCAACGTGATCCAGGTGATATACGCCTTGGGTCCCCATGGCTGAATGAATACGGCCCAACAG
TCAAACACGCCATCTGCCACTTCTCTGAGTGAAAAGATATGAACCTGAGGTGCGGATGCCACAAGACAGC
CGAGCCATGTAGCGAGTACAGCGAGCCTGTCCGTTCTTCTCCGCAGGCTCCTAAGGGGCTGACATATTGC
CAGACATCGGTCCAGTGACATCAAAAGAAGGAGGTATGTGGACGCGAACATTCCGACAACCTGGAGGTAC
TTGACAAGTCTACAGAGCAAGTCTGGGCCGTAAAACCTGAATGTGATATCCCACAGCAGTTGGGGCAGC
